>Addgene plasmid #121838 | KL202: pMAGIC (R4-R3) NLS-(SrfI/PmeI)-NLS-LSD1 | addgene full sequence | sequence record 237392 | Addgene NGS Result
CTTTCCTGCGTTATCCCCTGATTCTGTGGATAACCGTATTACCGCCTTTGAGTGAGCTGATACCGCTCGC
CGCAGCCGAACGACCGAGCGCAGCGAGTCAGTGAGCGAGGAAGCGGAAGAGCGCCCAATACGCAAACCGC
CTCTCCCCGCGCGTTGGCCGATTCATTAATGCAGCTGGCACGACAGGTTTCCCGACTGGAAAGCGGGCAG
TGAGCGCAACGCAATTAATACGCGTACCGCTAGCCAGGAAGAGTTTGTAGAAACGCAAAAAGGCCATCCG
TCAGGATGGCCTTCTGCTTAGTTTGATGCCTGGCAGTTTATGGCGGGCGTCCTGCCCGCCACCCTCCGGG
CCGTTGCTTCACAACGTTCAAATCCGCTCCCGGCGGATTTGTCCTACTCAGGAGAGCGTTCACCGACAAA
CAACAGATAAAACGAAAGGCCCAGTCTTCCGACTGAGCCTTTCGTTTTATTTGATGCCTGGCAGTTCCCT
ACTCTCGCGTTAACGCTAGCATGGATGTTTTCCCAGTCACGACGTTGTAAAACGACGGCCAGTCTTAAGC
TCGGGCCCCTACAGGTCACTAATACCATCTAAGTAGTTGATTCATAGTGACTGGATATGTTGTGTTTTAC
AGTATTATGTAGTCTGTTTTTTATGCAAAATCTAATTTAATATATTGATATTTATATCATTTTACGTTTC
TCGTTCAACTTTTCTATACAAAGTTGCCACCATGGCCCCAAAGAAGAAGCGGAAGGTCGGTATCCACGGA
GTCCCAGCAGCCCGGGCGAGACCATGCTCGCGGTCTCAGTTTAAACGGCCGGCAGCCACGAAGAAGGCCG
GCCAGGCAAAAAAGAAAAAGGGAGGAGGATCTTTATCTGGGAAGAAGGCGGCAGCCGCGGCGGCGGCGGC
TGCAGCGGCAGCAACCGGGACGGAGGCTGGCCCTGGGACAGCAGGCGGCTCCGAGAACGGGTCTGAGGTG
GCCGCGCAGCCCGCGGGCCTGTCGGGCCCAGCCGAGGTCGGGCCGGGGGCGGTGGGGGAGCGCACACCCC
GCAAGAAAGAGCCTCCGCGGGCCTCGCCCCCCGGGGGCCTGGCGGAACCGCCGGGGTCCGCAGGGCCTCA
GGCCGGCCCTACTGTCGTGCCTGGGTCTGCGACCCCCATGGAAACTGGAATAGCAGAGACTCCGGAGGGG
CGTCGGACCAGCCGGCGCAAGCGGGCGAAGGTAGAGTACAGAGAGATGGATGAAAGCTTGGCCAACCTCT
CAGAAGATGAGTATTATTCAGAAGAAGAGAGAAATGCCAAAGCAGAGAAGGAAAAGAAGCTTCCCCCACC
ACCCCCTCAAGCCCCACCTGAGGAAGAAAATGAAAGTGAGCCTGAAGAACCATCGGGTGTGGAGGGCGCA
GCTTTCCAGAGCCGACTTCCTCATGACCGGATGACTTCTCAAGAAGCAGCCTGTTTTCCAGATATTATCA
GTGGACCACAACAGACCCAGAAGGTTTTTCTTTTCATTAGAAACCGCACACTGCAGTTGTGGTTGGATAA
TCCAAAGATTCAGCTGACATTTGAGGCTACTCTCCAACAATTAGAAGCACCTTATAACAGTGATACTGTG
CTTGTCCACCGAGTTCACAGTTATTTAGAGCGTCATGGTCTTATCAACTTCGGCATCTATAAGAGGATAA
AACCCCTACCAACTAAAAAGACAGGAAAGGTAATTATTATAGGCTCTGGGGTCTCAGGCTTGGCAGCAGC
TCGACAGTTACAAAGTTTTGGAATGGATGTCACACTTTTGGAAGCCAGGGATCGTGTGGGTGGACGAGTT
GCCACATTTCGCAAAGGAAACTATGTAGCTGATCTTGGAGCCATGGTGGTAACAGGTCTTGGAGGGAATC
CTATGGCTGTGGTCAGCAAACAAGTAAATATGGAACTGGCCAAGATCAAGCAAAAATGCCCACTTTATGA
AGCCAACGGACAAGCTGTTCCTAAAGAGAAAGATGAAATGGTAGAGCAAGAGTTTAACCGGTTGCTAGAA
GCTACATCTTACCTTAGTCATCAACTAGACTTCAATGTCCTCAATAATAAGCATGTGTCCCTTGGCCAGG
CATTGGAAGTTGTCATTCAGTTACAAGAGAAGCATGTCAAAGATGAGCAGATTGAACATTGGAAGAAGAT
AGTGAAAACTCAGGAAGAATTGAAAGAACTTCTTAATAAGATGGTAAATTTGAAAGAGAAAATTAAAGAA
CTCCATCAGCAATACAAAGAAGCATCTGAAGTAAAGCCACCCAGAGATATTACTGCCGAGTTCTTAGTGA
AAAGCAAACACAGGGATCTGACCGCCCTATGCAAGGAATATGATGAATTAGCTGAAACACAAGGAAAGCT
AGAAGAAAAACTTCAGGAGTTGGAAGCGAATCCCCCAAGTGATGTATATCTCTCATCAAGAGACAGACAA
ATACTTGATTGGCATTTTGCAAATCTTGAATTTGCTAATGCCACACCTCTCTCAACTCTCTCCCTTAAGC
ACTGGGATCAGGATGATGACTTTGAGTTCACTGGCAGCCACCTGACAGTAAGGAATGGCTACTCGTGTGT
GCCTGTGGCTTTAGCAGAAGGCCTAGACATTAAACTGAATACAGCAGTGCGACAGGTTCGCTACACGGCT
TCAGGATGTGAAGTGATAGCTGTGAATACCCGCTCCACGAGTCAAACCTTTATTTATAAATGCGACGCAG
TTCTCTGTACCCTTCCCCTGGGTGTGCTGAAGCAGCAGCCACCAGCCGTTCAGTTTGTGCCACCTCTCCC
TGAGTGGAAAACATCTGCAGTCCAAAGGATGGGATTTGGCAACCTTAACAAGGTGGTGTTGTGTTTTGAT
CGGGTGTTCTGGGATCCAAGTGTCAATTTGTTCGGGCATGTTGGCAGTACGACTGCCAGCAGGGGTGAGC
TCTTCCTCTTCTGGAACCTCTATAAAGCTCCAATACTGTTGGCACTAGTGGCAGGAGAAGCTGCTGGTAT
CATGGAAAACATAAGTGACGATGTGATTGTTGGCCGATGCCTGGCCATTCTCAAAGGGATTTTTGGTAGC
AGTGCAGTACCTCAGCCCAAAGAAACTGTGGTGTCTCGTTGGCGTGCTGATCCCTGGGCTCGGGGCTCTT
ATTCCTATGTTGCTGCAGGATCATCTGGAAATGACTATGATTTAATGGCTCAGCCAATCACTCCTGGCCC
CTCGATTCCAGGTGCCCCACAGCCGATTCCACGACTCTTCTTTGCGGGAGAACATACGATCCGTAACTAC
CCAGCCACAGTGCATGGTGCTCTGCTGAGTGGGCTGCGAGAAGCGGGAAGAATTGCAGACCAGTTTTTGG
GGGCCATGTATACGCTGCCTCGCCAGGCCACACCAGGTGTTCCTGCACAGCAGTCCCCAAGCATGGGCGC
AACTTTGTATAATAAAGTTGAACGAGAAACGTAAAATGATATAAATATCAATATATTAAATTAGATTTTG
CATAAAAAACAGACTACATAATACTGTAAAACACAACATATCCAGTCACTATGAATCAACTACTTAGATG
GTATTAGTGACCTGTACTGCAGGGCGGCCGCGATATCCCCTATAGTGAGTCGTATTACATGGTCATAGCT
GTTTCCTGGCAGCTCTGGCCCGTGTCTCAAAATCTCTGATGTTACATTGCACAAGATAAAAATATATCAT
CATGAACAATAAAACTGTCTGCTTACATAAACAGTAATACAAGGGGTGTTATGAGCCATATTCAACGGGA
AACGTCGAGGCCGCGATTAAATTCCAACATGGATGCTGATTTATATGGGTATAAATGGGCTCGCGATAAT
GTCGGGCAATCAGGTGCGACAATCTATCGCTTGTATGGGAAGCCCGATGCGCCAGAGTTGTTTCTGAAAC
ATGGCAAAGGTAGCGTTGCCAATGATGTTACAGATGAGATGGTCAGACTAAACTGGCTGACGGAATTTAT
GCCTCTTCCGACCATCAAGCATTTTATCCGTACTCCTGATGATGCATGGTTACTCACCACTGCGATCCCC
GGAAAAACAGCATTCCAGGTATTAGAAGAATATCCTGATTCAGGTGAAAATATTGTTGATGCGCTGGCAG
TGTTCCTGCGCCGGTTGCATTCGATTCCTGTTTGTAATTGTCCTTTTAACAGCGATCGCGTATTTCGTCT
CGCTCAGGCGCAATCACGAATGAATAACGGTTTGGTTGATGCGAGTGATTTTGATGACGAGCGTAATGGC
TGGCCTGTTGAACAAGTCTGGAAAGAAATGCATAAACTTTTGCCATTCTCACCGGATTCAGTCGTCACTC
ATGGTGATTTCTCACTTGATAACCTTATTTTTGACGAGGGGAAATTAATAGGTTGTATTGATGTTGGACG
AGTCGGAATCGCAGACCGATACCAGGATCTTGCCATCCTATGGAACTGCCTCGGTGAGTTTTCTCCTTCA
TTACAGAAACGGCTTTTTCAAAAATATGGTATTGATAATCCTGATATGAATAAATTGCAGTTTCATTTGA
TGCTCGATGAGTTTTTCTAATCAGAATTGGTTAATTGGTTGTAACACTGGCAGAGCATTACGCTGACTTG
ACGGGACGGCGCAAGCTCATGACCAAAATCCCTTAACGTGAGTTACGCGTCGTTCCACTGAGCGTCAGAC
CCCGTAGAAAAGATCAAAGGATCTTCTTGAGATCCTTTTTTTCTGCGCGTAATCTGCTGCTTGCAAACAA
AAAAACCACCGCTACCAGCGGTGGTTTGTTTGCCGGATCAAGAGCTACCAACTCTTTTTCCGAAGGTAAC
TGGCTTCAGCAGAGCGCAGATACCAAATACTGTTCTTCTAGTGTAGCCGTAGTTAGGCCACCACTTCAAG
AACTCTGTAGCACCGCCTACATACCTCGCTCTGCTAATCCTGTTACCAGTGGCTGCTGCCAGTGGCGATA
AGTCGTGTCTTACCGGGTTGGACTCAAGACGATAGTTACCGGATAAGGCGCAGCGGTCGGGCTGAACGGG
GGGTTCGTGCACACAGCCCAGCTTGGAGCGAACGACCTACACCGAACTGAGATACCTACAGCGTGAGCTA
TGAGAAAGCGCCACGCTTCCCGAAGGGAGAAAGGCGGACAGGTATCCGGTAAGCGGCAGGGTCGGAACAG
GAGAGCGCACGAGGGAGCTTCCAGGGGGAAACGCCTGGTATCTTTATAGTCCTGTCGGGTTTCGCCACCT
CTGACTTGAGCGTCGATTTTTGTGATGCTCGTCAGGGGGGCGGAGCCTATGGAAAAACGCCAGCAACGCG
GCCTTTTTACGGTTCCTGGCCTTTTGCTGGCCTTTTGCTCACATGTT
Features (pLannotate 1.2.2; 12 found; start..end, strand, type, name):
    121..213     +  CDS            lacI (fragment): lac repressor; lacI; The lac repressor binds to the lac operator to inhibit transcription in E. coli. This inhibition can be relieved by adding lactose or isopropyl-β-D-thiogalactopyranoside (IPTG).
    268..295     -  terminator     rrnB T2 terminator: transcription terminator T2 from the E. coli rrnB gene
    427..470     +  terminator     rrnB T1 terminator: Escherichia coli rrnB; transcription terminator T1 from the E. coli rrnB gene
    517..553     -  CDS            lacZα (fragment): LacZα fragment of β-galactosidase; lacZ fragment
    603..722     -  protein_bind   attR1: mutant version of attR; recombination site for the Gateway® LR reaction LR Clonase™
    706..726     -  protein_bind   attB4: mutant version of attB; core recombination site for the Gateway® BP reaction BP Clonase™
    817..860     +  CDS            nucleoplasmin NLS (fragment): bipartite nuclear localization signal from nucleoplasmin
    924..3425    +  CDS            KDM1A: KDM1A_HUMAN - Also known as AOF2, KDM1, KIAA0601, LSD1. Experimental evidence at protein level: Swiss-Prot protein existence level 1. Histone demethylase that can demethylate both 'Lys-4' (H3K4me) and 'Lys-9' (H3K9me) of histone H3, thereby acting as a coactivator or a corepressor, depending on the context (PubMed:15620353, PubMed:15811342, PubMed:16140033, PubMed:16079794, PubMed:16079795, PubMed:16223729). Acts by oxidizing the substrate by FAD to generate the corresponding imine that is subsequently hydrolyzed (PubMed:15620353, PubMed:15811342, PubMed:16079794, PubMed:21300290). Acts as a c
   3430..3553    +  protein_bind   attR3: mutant version of attR; recombination site for the Gateway® LR reaction LR Clonase™
   3609..3627    -  promoter       T7 promoter: promoter for bacteriophage T7 RNA polymerase
   3761..4570    +  CDS            KanR: aminoglycoside phosphotransferase; aph(3')-Ia; confers resistance to kanamycin in bacteria or G418 (Geneticin®) in eukaryotes
   4717..5305    +  rep_origin     ori: high-copy-number ColE1/pMB1/pBR322/pUC origin of replication
