[The description below was written by a language model from this plasmid's Addgene catalogue record and pLannotate feature annotations shown in this document.]
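Description:
KL202: pMAGIC (R4-R3) NLS-(SrfI/PmeI)-NLS-LSD1 is a Gateway entry plasmid from the pMAGIC modular cloning platform, built on the Invitrogen pDONR221 P4r-P3r backbone and catalogued as an empty backbone for synthetic biology use. It is maintained in E. coli at high copy from a ColE1/pUC-type origin and selected with kanamycin through an aminoglycoside phosphotransferase (KanR) gene. Typical donor-vector remnants flank the cassette: rrnB T1 and T2 terminators that insulate the insert from upstream transcription, a T7 promoter, and short lacI and lacZα fragments. M13 primer sites are recorded for sequencing across the insert.

The roughly 2.7 kb synthetic insert is an open scaffold rather than a finished effector. It encodes a nuclear localization signal, a placeholder fragment bounded by unique SrfI and PmeI sites, a second NLS, and the human histone demethylase LSD1 (KDM1A), which removes methyl marks from histone H3 lysine 4 and lysine 9. The annotation detects one nucleoplasmin-type bipartite NLS fragment just upstream of the KDM1A coding sequence; the other NLS named in the record is not separately annotated. Replacing the SrfI/PmeI fragment with a dCas9 variant of choice yields an NLS-dCas9-NLS-LSD1 fusion for targeted epigenome editing. The cassette sits between Gateway attR-type sites corresponding to the R4 and R3 positions (the automated annotation labels the upstream site as attR1/attB4). These sites allow the completed fusion to be combined with other entry modules in a multisite LR reaction into a pMAGIC destination vector. No eukaryotic promoter is annotated in this plasmid, so expression control is presumably supplied by other modules in the assembly.
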