Addgene plasmid #121838: KL202: pMAGIC (R4-R3) NLS-(SrfI/PmeI)-NLS-LSD1
Purpose: (Empty Backbone) pMAGIC R4-R3 entry plasmid, contains 2x NLS/LSD1 scaffold enabling addition of dCas9 mutants into pMAGIC. dCas9 can be inserted via unique SrfI/PmeI restriction sites
Depositing lab: Christopher Newgard. Depositing organization: Duke University. Publication: Creation of versatile cloning platforms for transgene expression and dCas9-based epigenome editing. Haldeman JM, Conway AE, Arlotto ME, Slentz DH, Muoio DM, Becker TC, Newgard CB. Nucleic Acids Res. 2018 Dec 27. pii: 5264291. doi: 10.1093/nar/gky1286. PubMed 30590691.
Backbone
  Vector backbone: pDONR221 P4r-P3r
  Backbone manufacturer: Invitrogen
  Backbone size (bp): 2664
  Vector type: Synthetic Biology ; pMAGIC Gateway Entry Plasmid
Growth in bacteria
  Bacterial resistance: Kanamycin, 50 μg/mL
  Growth temperature: 37°C
  Growth strain: DH5alpha
  Copy number: High Copy
Gene/Insert
  Gene/Insert name: 2x NLS/LSD1 (open)
  Species: Synthetic
  Insert size (bp): 2703
  Cloning method: Gateway Cloning
  Sequencing primers: 5′ M13F; 3′ M13R
Terms and licenses: Academic/Nonprofit Terms; Industry Terms: Not Available to Industry
Depositor comments: SrfI/PmeI fragment can be replaced with dCas9 variant. LSD1 PCR'd from Addgene #49042
How to cite: KL202: pMAGIC (R4-R3) NLS-(SrfI/PmeI)-NLS-LSD1 was a gift from Christopher Newgard (Addgene plasmid # 121838 ; http://n2t.net/addgene:121838 ; RRID:Addgene_121838)
